Addgene plasmid #19509: pcDNA5/FRT/TO V5 HSPH3
Depositing lab: Harm Kampinga. Depositing organization: University Medical Center Groningen. Publication: Computational analysis of the human HSPH/HSPA/DNAJ family and cloning of a human HSPH/HSPA/DNAJ expression library. Hageman J, Kampinga HH. Cell Stress Chaperones. 2009 Jan;14(1):1-21. doi: 10.1007/s12192-008-0060-2. Epub 2008 Aug 7. PubMed 18686016.
Backbone
  Vector backbone: pcDNA5/FRT/TO
  Backbone manufacturer: Invitrogen
  Backbone size w/o insert (bp): 5137
  Vector type: Mammalian Expression
  Selectable markers: Hygromycin
Growth in bacteria
  Bacterial resistance: Ampicillin, 100 μg/mL
  Growth temperature: 37°C
  Growth strain: DH5alpha
  Copy number: High Copy
Gene/Insert
  Gene/Insert name: heat shock 70kDa protein 4-like (alt names: HSPH3; HSPA4L, APG-1; Osp94)
  Species: H. sapiens (human)
  Insert size (bp): 2606
  Entrez Gene: HSPA4L (a.k.a. APG-1, HSPH3, Osp94)
  Tag / fusion protein: V5 (N terminal on insert)
  Cloning method: Restriction Enzyme; 5′ cloning site EcoRV (not destroyed); 3′ cloning site NotI (not destroyed)
  Sequencing primers: 5′ LNCX; 3′ BGH-rev
Terms and licenses: Academic/Nonprofit Terms; Industry Terms: Not Available to Industry
Depositor comments: Part of the HSP110 gene family Disclaimer: For cloning the various HSP genes, the Stratagene reference RNA for cDNA synthesis was used and genes were amplified from this mixture that originates from 10 different cell lines from different somatic origin and ultimately coming from 10 different individuals. This strategy was used to maximize the chance for the presence of individual HSP transcripts. Users must be aware that this mixture thus represents 20 complete haploid genomes, meaning that for each individual gene there might be polymorphisms that could potentially have functional consequences. The library was sequence verified only for the presence of the correct gene.
How to cite: pcDNA5/FRT/TO V5 HSPH3 was a gift from Harm Kampinga (Addgene plasmid # 19509)
