[The description below was written by a language model from this plasmid's Addgene catalogue record and pLannotate feature annotations shown in this document.]
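Description:
pcDNA5/FRT/TO V5 HSPH3 is a mammalian expression plasmid built on the Invitrogen pcDNA5/FRT/TO backbone, carrying the human HSPA4L gene (heat shock 70 kDa protein 4-like, also called HSPH3, APG-1 or Osp94), a member of the HSP110 chaperone family. The sequenced record is about 7.7 kb. In E. coli it replicates from a high-copy ColE1/pUC-type origin and is selected with ampicillin through the bla gene and its promoter.

The coding sequence was inserted between EcoRV and NotI sites and carries an N-terminal V5 epitope tag for detection. Expression is driven by the CMV immediate-early enhancer and promoter, followed by two short tet operator elements (annotated by the software as PLtetO-1 and TRE fragments). In cells expressing the Tet repressor, these operators keep transcription off until tetracycline or doxycycline is added; in cells lacking the repressor, expression is constitutive. A bovine growth hormone polyadenylation signal terminates the transcript. Downstream, an FRT site sits directly in front of a hygromycin resistance gene with an SV40 polyadenylation signal but no annotated promoter of its own. This arrangement suits FLP-mediated integration at a genomic FRT site in a suitable host line, where a resident promoter would be expected to activate hygromycin resistance, giving isogenic stable lines. The small f1 ori, SV40 promoter, ble and lac fragments appear to be backbone remnants.

The plasmid belongs to a human HSPH/HSPA/DNAJ chaperone expression library. The insert was amplified from a pooled reference RNA derived from ten cell lines and was verified only for gene identity, so polymorphisms with possible functional consequences cannot be excluded.
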