Features (pLannotate 1.2.2; 22 found; start..end, strand, type, name):
     28..80      -  misc_feature   bom (fragment): basis of mobility region from pBR322
    235..614     +  enhancer       CMV enhancer: human cytomegalovirus immediate early enhancer
    615..818     +  promoter       CMV promoter: human cytomegalovirus (CMV) immediate early promoter
    820..839     +  promoter       PLtetO-1 promoter (fragment): modified phage lambda PL promoter with tet operator sites (Lutz and Bujard, 1997)
    841..860     +  promoter       PLtetO-1 promoter (fragment): modified phage lambda PL promoter with tet operator sites (Lutz and Bujard, 1997)
    868..901     +  promoter       TRE3GV promoter (fragment): 3rd-generation Tet-responsive promoter that can be activated by binding of Tet-On® 3G, optimized for retroviral and lentiviral vectors
    996..1037    +  CDS            V5 tag: epitope tag from simian virus 5
   1080..3596    +  CDS            HSPA4L: HS74L_HUMAN - Also known as APG1, OSP94. Experimental evidence at protein level: Swiss-Prot protein existence level 1. Possesses chaperone activity in vitro where it inhibits aggregation of citrate synthase. From Homo sapiens (Human).
   3654..3878    +  polyA_signal   bGH poly(A) signal: bovine growth hormone polyadenylation signal
   3882..3903    +  promoter       SV40 promoter (fragment): SV40 enhancer and early promoter
   3924..4157    +  rep_origin     f1 ori (fragment) (sequence partly withheld): f1 bacteriophage origin of replication; arrow indicates direction of (+) strand synthesis
   4162..4209    +  protein_bind   FRT: FLP-mediated recombination occurs in the 8-bp core sequence TCTAGAAA (Turan and Bode, 2011). FLP recombinase from the Saccharomyces cerevisiae 2μ plasmid
   4217..5239    +  CDS            HygR: aminoglycoside phosphotransferase from E. coli; aph(4)-Ia; confers resistance to hygromycin
   5249..5374    +  CDS            ble (fragment): BLE_KLEPN - Experimental evidence at protein level: Swiss-Prot protein existence level 1. Binding protein with a strong affinity to the bleomycin family of antibiotics. Binds to CL990; an antimitotic-antibiotic compound. From Klebsiella pneumoniae.
   5369..5490    +  polyA_signal   SV40 poly(A) signal: SV40 polyadenylation signal
   5563..5579    -  protein_bind   lac operator: The lac repressor binds to the lac operator to inhibit transcription in E. coli. This inhibition can be relieved by adding lactose or isopropyl-β-D-thiogalactopyranoside (IPTG). lac repressor encoded by lacI
   5587..5617    -  promoter       lac promoter: promoter for the E. coli lac operon
   5632..5653    -  protein_bind   CAP binding site: CAP binding activates transcription in the presence of cAMP. E. coli catabolite activator protein
   5666..5758    -  CDS            lacI (fragment): lac repressor; lacI; The lac repressor binds to the lac operator to inhibit transcription in E. coli. This inhibition can be relieved by adding lactose or isopropyl-β-D-thiogalactopyranoside (IPTG).
   5941..6529    -  rep_origin     ori: high-copy-number ColE1/pMB1/pBR322/pUC origin of replication
   6700..7560    -  CDS            AmpR: β-lactamase; bla; confers resistance to ampicillin, carbenicillin, and related antibiotics
   7561..7665    -  promoter       AmpR promoter: bla
>Addgene plasmid #19509 | pcDNA5/FRT/TO V5 HSPH3 | addgene full sequence | sequence record 162066 | Addgene NGS Result
GACGGATCGGGAGATCTCCCGATCCCCTATGGTGCACTCTCAGTACAATCTGCTCTGATGCCGCATAGTT
AAGCCAGTATCTGCTCCCTGCTTGTGTGTTGGAGGTCGCTGAGTAGTGCGCGAGCAAAATTTAAGCTACA
ACAAGGCAAGGCTTGACCGACAATTGCATGAAGAATCTGCTTAGGGTTAGGCGTTTTGCGCTGCTTCGCG
ATGTACGGGCCAGATATACGCGTTGACATTGATTATTGACTAGTTATTAATAGTAATCAATTACGGGGTC
ATTAGTTCATAGCCCATATATGGAGTTCCGCGTTACATAACTTACGGTAAATGGCCCGCCTGGCTGACCG
CCCAACGACCCCCGCCCATTGACGTCAATAATGACGTATGTTCCCATAGTAACGCCAATAGGGACTTTCC
ATTGACGTCAATGGGTGGAGTATTTACGGTAAACTGCCCACTTGGCAGTACATCAAGTGTATCATATGCC
AAGTACGCCCCCTATTGACGTCAATGACGGTAAATGGCCCGCCTGGCATTATGCCCAGTACATGACCTTA
TGGGACTTTCCTACTTGGCAGTACATCTACGTATTAGTCATCGCTATTACCATGGTGATGCGGTTTTGGC
AGTACATCAATGGGCGTGGATAGCGGTTTGACTCACGGGGATTTCCAAGTCTCCACCCCATTGACGTCAA
TGGGAGTTTGTTTTGGCACCAAAATCAACGGGACTTTCCAAAATGTCGTAACAACTCCGCCCCATTGACG
CAAATGGGCGGTAGGCGTGTACGGTGGGAGGTCTATATAAGCAGAGCTCTCCCTATCAGTGATAGAGATC
TCCCTATCAGTGATAGAGATCGTCGACGAGCTCGTTTAGTGAACCGTCAGATCGCCTGGAGACGCCATCC
ACGCTGTTTTGACCTCCATAGAAGACACCGGGACCGATCCAGCCTCCGGACTCTAGCGTTTAAACTTAAG
CTTGAATTCACCATGGGTAAGCCTATCCCTAACCCTCTCCTCGGTCTCGATTCTACGGGATCCACTAGTC
CAGTGTGGTGGAATTCTGCAGATATCACCATGTCTGTGGTTGGCATTGACCTCGGCTTTCTCAACTGCTA
CATTGCTGTCGCGAGAAGTGGCGGCATCGAGACCATCGCCAATGAGTACAGCGACAGGTGTACCCCGGCC
TGTATATCATTGGGATCAAGAACTCGAGCCATTGGAAATGCAGCAAAGAGCCAGATAGTCACGAACGTAA
GAAATACAATTCATGGCTTCAAAAAGCTTCATGGGCGATCATTTGATGATCCCATTGTGCAAACTGAAAG
GATCAGGCTTCCCTATGAACTGCAGAAAATGCCTAATGGAAGTGCAGGAGTTAAGGTGCGGTACTTAGAG
GAAGAGAGACCTTTTGCAATTGAGCAAGTTACTGGAATGCTGTTAGCCAAGCTTAAAGAGACTTCAGAAA
ATGCTTTGAAGAAACCAGTGGCTGACTGTGTGATTTCAATTCCTAGCTTTTTTACTGATGCCGAGAGAAG
ATCTGTGATGGCTGCAGCCCAGGTTGCAGGCTTAAATTGTTTAAGGTTGATGAATGAAACTACTGCAGTT
GCACTGGCGTATGGAATTTATAAACAGGATCTTCCCCCATTAGATGAGAAACCAAGAAATGTAGTATTTA
TTGATATGGGACATTCTGCCTATCAGGTCTTGGTTTGTGCTTTTAACAAAGGAAAACTTAAAGTCTTGGC
TACTACCTTTGATCCATATTTGGGTGGCAGGAACTTTGATGAGGCTTTAGTAGACTACTTCTGTGATGAG
TTCAAGACCAAATATAAGATAAATGTGAAAGAAAACTCTCGGGCCTTGTTGCGTTTATATCAGGAATGTG
AAAAACTAAAGAAGCTAATGAGTGCAAATGCATCAGATCTTCCATTGAACATTGAGTGTTTCATGAATGA
CCTTGATGTTTCTAGTAAAATGAACAGGGCTCAATTTGAACAACTGTGTGCTTCCCTTTTGGCCAGGGTT
GAACCACCTTTAAAAGCAGTAATGGAACAAGCTAACTTACAACGTGAAGACATTAGTAGTATAGAAATTG
TAGGAGGAGCAACACGAATTCCTGCAGTGAAAGAACAAATCACTAAATTCTTTCTTAAAGACATAAGTAC
CACATTAAATGCTGATGAAGCTGTTGCAAGAGGATGTGCGTTACAGTGTGCGATTCTCTCACCAGCATTT
AAAGTGCGTGAATTTTCCATAACAGACCTTGTTCCCTATTCAATCACATTAAGGTGGAAGACCTCTTTTG
AAGATGGAAGTGGGGAATGTGAAGTTTTCTGTAAGAACCATCCTGCCCCATTCTCAAAAGTCATTACTTT
CCACAAGAAGGAACCATTTGAACTAGAAGCATTTTATACTAATTTACATGAAGTGCCTTATCCTGATGCA
AGAATTGGGAGCTTCACTATTCAGAATGTTTTTCCACAGTCTGATGGTGATAGTTCCAAAGTGAAGGTTA
AAGTTCGTGTTAACATCCATGGAATCTTCAGTGTGGCTAGCGCATCAGTAATTGAGAAGCAAAATTTGGA
AGGCGATCACAGTGATGCTCCAATGGAGACAGAAACTTCATTTAAAAATGAAAACAAAGATAATATGGAT
AAAATGCAGGTTGATCAAGAAGAAGGGCATCAAAAATGTCATGCTGAACACACTCCAGAAGAGGAAATTG
ATCATACAGGAGCCAAAACAAAGTCAGCTGTCTCAGACAAACAAGACCGATTAAATCAGACACTTAAAAA
AGGAAAAGTCAAAAGTATTGATCTACCGATCCAGAGTAGCCTATGTAGACAACTAGGCCAAGATCTTCTC
AACAGCTACATTGAAAATGAGGGGAAGATGATCATGCAAGATAAGTTAGAGAAAGAAAGAAATGATGCTA
AGAATGCCGTTGAAGAATATGTATATGATTTTAGAGACAGGCTGGGCACTGTCTATGAAAAATTCATCAC
TCCAGAAGACTTGAGTAAACTGTCTGCAGTATTGGAAGACACAGAAAATTGGCTTTATGAAGACGGAGAG
GACCAACCTAAACAAGTTTATGTGGATAAGCTTCAAGAACTAAAGAAATACGGCCAGCCTATTCAAATGA
AGTACATGGAGCATGAAGAGAGACCAAAAGCCTTAAATGACTTGGGAAAAAAGATCCAACTTGTCATGAA
AGTGATAGAAGCTTATAGAAACAAGGATGAAAGATATGATCATCTGGATCCTACTGAAATGGAAAAGGTT
GAAAAATGTATCAGTGATGCCATGAGTTGGCTGAATAGTAAGATGAATGCACAGAACAAACTAAGTCTCA
CTCAAGATCCTGTGGTAAAAGTTTCAGAAATAGTAGCAAAGTCAAAGGAACTGGATAATTTCTGTAACCC
CATCATTTACAAGCCCAAACCAAAAGCAGAAGTTCCTGAAGACAAACCAAAAGCTAATAGTGAACACAAT
GGCCCAATGGATGGACAGAGTGGAACTGAAACTAAATCAGATTCAACAAAAGACAGCTCACAGCATACTA
AATCCTCTGGAGAGATGGAAGTGGACTAAGTCTGCGGCCGCTCGAGTCTAGAGGGCCCGTTTAAACCCGC
TGATCAGCCTCGACTGTGCCTTCTAGTTGCCAGCCATCTGTTGTTTGCCCCTCCCCCGTGCCTTCCTTGA
CCCTGGAAGGTGCCACTCCCACTGTCCTTTCCTAATAAAATGAGGAAATTGCATCGCATTGTCTGAGTAG
GTGTCATTCTATTCTGGGGGGTGGGGTGGGGCAGGACAGCAAGGGGGAGGATTGGGAAGACAATAGCAGG
CATGCTGGGGATGCGGTGGGCTCTATGGCTTCTGAGGCGGAAAGAACCAGCTGGGGCTCTAGGGGGTATC
CCC
[124 nt withheld, positions 3924-4047]
C
[91 nt withheld, positions 4049-4139]
AGGGTGATGGTTCACGTACCTAGAAGTTCCTATTCCGAAGTTCCTATTCTCTAGAAAGTATAGGAACTTC
CTTGGCCAAAAAGCCTGAACTCACCGCGACGTCTGTCGAGAAGTTTCTGATCGAAAAGTTCGACAGCGTC
TCCGACCTGATGCAGCTCTCGGAGGGCGAAGAATCTCGTGCTTTCAGCTTCGATGTAGGAGGGCGTGGAT
ATGTCCTGCGGGTAAATAGCTGCGCCGATGGTTTCTACAAAGATCGTTATGTTTATCGGCACTTTGCATC
GGCCGCGCTCCCGATTCCGGAAGTGCTTGACATTGGGGAATTCAGCGAGAGCCTGACCTATTGCATCTCC
CGCCGTGCACAGGGTGTCACGTTGCAAGACCTGCCTGAAACCGAACTGCCCGCTGTTCTGCAGCCGGTCG
CGGAGGCCATGGATGCGATCGCTGCGGCCGATCTTAGCCAGACGAGCGGGTTCGGCCCATTCGGACCGCA
AGGAATCGGTCAATACACTACATGGCGTGATTTCATATGCGCGATTGCTGATCCCCATGTGTATCACTGG
CAAACTGTGATGGACGACACCGTCAGTGCGTCCGTCGCGCAGGCTCTCGATGAGCTGATGCTTTGGGCCG
AGGACTGCCCCGAAGTCCGGCACCTCGTGCACGCGGATTTCGGCTCCAACAATGTCCTGACGGACAATGG
CCGCATAACAGCGGTCATTGACTGGAGCGAGGCGATGTTCGGGGATTCCCAATACGAGGTCGCCAACATC
TTCTTCTGGAGGCCGTGGTTGGCTTGTATGGAGCAGCAGACGCGCTACTTCGAGCGGAGGCATCCGGAGC
TTGCAGGATCGCCGCGGCTCCGGGCGTATATGCTCCGCATTGGTCTTGACCAACTCTATCAGAGCTTGGT
TGACGGCAATTTCGATGATGCAGCTTGGGCGCAGGGTCGATGCGACGCAATCGTCCGATCCGGAGCCGGG
ACTGTCGGGCGTACACAAATCGCCCGCAGAAGCGCGGCCGTCTGGACCGATGGCTGTGTAGAAGTACTCG
CCGATAGTGGAAACCGACGCCCCAGCACTCGTCCGAGGGCAAAGGAATAGCACGTACTACGAGATTTCGA
TTCCACCGCCGCCTTCTATGAAAGGTTGGGCTTCGGAATCGTTTTCCGGGACGCCGGCTGGATGATCCTC
CAGCGCGGGGATCTCATGCTGGAGTTCTTCGCCCACCCCAACTTGTTTATTGCAGCTTATAATGGTTACA
AATAAAGCAATAGCATCACAAATTTCACAAATAAAGCATTTTTTTCACTGCATTCTAGTTGTGGTTTGTC
CAAACTCATCAATGTATCTTATCATGTCTGTATACCGTCGACCTCTAGCTAGAGCTTGGCGTAATCATGG
TCATAGCTGTTTCCTGTGTGAAATTGTTATCCGCTCACAATTCCACACAACATACGAGCCGGAAGCATAA
AGTGTAAAGCCTGGGGTGCCTAATGAGTGAGCTAACTCACATTAATTGCGTTGCGCTCACTGCCCGCTTT
CCAGTCGGGAAACCTGTCGTGCCAGCTGCATTAATGAATCGGCCAACGCGCGGGGAGAGGCGGTTTGCGT
ATTGGGCGCTCTTCCGCTTCCTCGCTCACTGACTCGCTGCGCTCGGTCGTTCGGCTGCGGCGAGCGGTAT
CAGCTCACTCAAAGGCGGTAATACGGTTATCCACAGAATCAGGGGATAACGCAGGAAAGAACATGTGAGC
AAAAGGCCAGCAAAAGGCCAGGAACCGTAAAAAGGCCGCGTTGCTGGCGTTTTTCCATAGGCTCCGCCCC
CCTGACGAGCATCACAAAAATCGACGCTCAAGTCAGAGGTGGCGAAACCCGACAGGACTATAAAGATACC
AGGCGTTTCCCCCTGGAAGCTCCCTCGTGCGCTCTCCTGTTCCGACCCTGCCGCTTACCGGATACCTGTC
CGCCTTTCTCCCTTCGGGAAGCGTGGCGCTTTCTCATAGCTCACGCTGTAGGTATCTCAGTTCGGTGTAG
GTCGTTCGCTCCAAGCTGGGCTGTGTGCACGAACCCCCCGTTCAGCCCGACCGCTGCGCCTTATCCGGTA
ACTATCGTCTTGAGTCCAACCCGGTAAGACACGACTTATCGCCACTGGCAGCAGCCACTGGTAACAGGAT
TAGCAGAGCGAGGTATGTAGGCGGTGCTACAGAGTTCTTGAAGTGGTGGCCTAACTACGGCTACACTAGA
AGAACAGTATTTGGTATCTGCGCTCTGCTGAAGCCAGTTACCTTCGGAAAAAGAGTTGGTAGCTCTTGAT
CCGGCAAACAAACCACCGCTGGTAGCGGTGGTTTTTTTGTTTGCAAGCAGCAGATTACGCGCAGAAAAAA
AGGATCTCAAGAAGATCCTTTGATCTTTTCTACGGGGTCTGACGCTCAGTGGAACGAAAACTCACGTTAA
GGGATTTTGGTCATGAGATTATCAAAAAGGATCTTCACCTAGATCCTTTTAAATTAAAAATGAAGTTTTA
AATCAATCTAAAGTATATATGAGTAAACTTGGTCTGACAGTTACCAATGCTTAATCAGTGAGGCACCTAT
CTCAGCGATCTGTCTATTTCGTTCATCCATAGTTGCCTGACTCCCCGTCGTGTAGATAACTACGATACGG
GAGGGCTTACCATCTGGCCCCAGTGCTGCAATGATACCGCGAGACCCACGCTCACCGGCTCCAGATTTAT
CAGCAATAAACCAGCCAGCCGGAAGGGCCGAGCGCAGAAGTGGTCCTGCAACTTTATCCGCCTCCATCCA
GTCTATTAATTGTTGCCGGGAAGCTAGAGTAAGTAGTTCGCCAGTTAATAGTTTGCGCAACGTTGTTGCC
ATTGCTACAGGCATCGTGGTGTCACGCTCGTCGTTTGGTATGGCTTCATTCAGCTCCGGTTCCCAACGAT
CAAGGCGAGTTACATGATCCCCCATGTTGTGCAAAAAAGCGGTTAGCTCCTTCGGTCCTCCGATCGTTGT
CAGAAGTAAGTTGGCCGCAGTGTTATCACTCATGGTTATGGCAGCACTGCATAATTCTCTTACTGTCATG
CCATCCGTAAGATGCTTTTCTGTGACTGGTGAGTACTCAACCAAGTCATTCTGAGAATAGTGTATGCGGC
GACCGAGTTGCTCTTGCCCGGCGTCAATACGGGATAATACCGCGCCACATAGCAGAACTTTAAAAGTGCT
CATCATTGGAAAACGTTCTTCGGGGCGAAAACTCTCAAGGATCTTACCGCTGTTGAGATCCAGTTCGATG
TAACCCACTCGTGCACCCAACTGATCTTCAGCATCTTTTACTTTCACCAGCGTTTCTGGGTGAGCAAAAA
CAGGAAGGCAAAATGCCGCAAAAAAGGGAATAAGGGCGACACGGAAATGTTGAATACTCATACTCTTCCT
TTTTCAATATTATTGAAGCATTTATCAGGGTTATTGTCTCATGAGCGGATACATATTTGAATGTATTTAG
AAAAATAAACAAATAGGGGTTCCGCGCACATTTCCCCGAAAAGTGCCACCTGACGTC
