>Addgene plasmid #19509 | pcDNA5/FRT/TO V5 HSPH3 | addgene partial sequence | sequence record 160006 | LNCX 5'-AGCTCGTTTAGTGAACCGTCAGATC-3'
TTTTGACCTCCATAGAAGACACCGGGACCGATCCAGCCTCCGGACTCTAGCGTTTAAACTTAAGCTTGAA
TTCACCATGGGTAAGCCTATCCCTAACCCTCTCCTCGGTCTCGATTCTACGGGATCCACTAGTCCAGTGT
GGTGGAATTCTGCAGATATCACCATGTCTGTGGTTGGCATTGACCTCGGCTTTCTCAACTGCTACATTGC
TGTCGCGAGAAGTGGCGGCATCGAGACCATCGCCAATGAGTACAGCGACAGGTGTACCCCGGCCTGTATA
TCATTGGGATCAAGAACTCGAGCCATTGGAAATGCAGCAAAGAGCCAGATAGTCACGAACGTAAGAAATA
CAATTCATGGCTTCAAAAAGCTTCATGGGCGATCATTTGATGATCCCATTGTGCAAACTGAAAGGATCAG
GCTTCCCTATGAACTGCAGAAAATGCCTAATGGAAGTGCAGGAGTTAAGGTGCGGTACTTAGAGGAAGAG
AGACCTTTTGCAATTGAGCAAGTTACTGGAATGCTGTTAGCCAAGCTTAAAGAGACTTCAGAAAATGCTT
TGAAGAAACCAGTGGCTGACTGTGTGATTTCAATTCCTAGCTTTTTTACTGATGCCGAGAGAAGATCTGT
GATGGCTGCAGCCCAGGTTGCAGGCTTAAATTGTTTAAGGTTGATGAATGAAACTACTGCAGTTGCACTG
GCGTATGGAATTTATAAACAGGATCTTCCCCCATTAGATGAGAAACCAAGAAATGTAGTATTTATTGATA
TGGGACATTCTGCCTATCAGGTCTTGGTTTGTGCTTTTAACAAAGGAAAACTTAAAGTCTTGGCTACTAC
CTTTGATCCATATTTGGGTGGCAGGAACTTTGATGAGGCTTTAGTAGACTACTTCTGTGATGAGTTCAAG
ACCAAATATAAGATAAATGTGAAAGAAAACTCTCGGGCCTTGTTGCGTTTATATCAGGAATGTGAAAAAC
T
