>Addgene plasmid #19509 | pcDNA5/FRT/TO V5 HSPH3 | addgene partial sequence | sequence record 160007 | BGH-rev 5'-TAGAAGGCACAGTCGAGG-3'
AGCGGCCGCAGACTTAGTCCACTTCCATCTCTCCAGAGGATTTAGTATGCTGTGAGCTGTCTTTTGTTGA
ATCTGATTTAGTTTCAGTTCCACTCTGTCCATCCATTGGGCCATTGTGTTCACTATTAGCTTTTGGTTTG
TCTTCAGGAACTTCTGCTTTTGGTTTGGGCTTGTAAATGATGGGGTTACAGAAATTATCCAGTTCCTTTG
ACTTTGCTACTATTTCTGAAACTTTTACCACAGGATCTTGAGTGAGACTTAGTTTGTTCTGTGCATTCAT
CTTACTATTCAGCCAACTCATGGCATCACTGATACATTTTTCAACCTTTTCCATTTCAGTAGGATCCAGA
TGATCATATCTTTCATCCTTGTTTCTATAAGCTTCTATCACTTTCATGACAAGTTGGATCTTTTTTCCCA
AGTCATTTAAGGCTTTTGGTCTCTCTTCATGCTCCATGTACTTCATTTGAATAGGCTGGCCGTATTTCTT
TAGTTCTTGAAGCTTATCCACATAAACTTGTTTAGGTTGGTCCTCTCCGTCTTCATAAAGCCAATTTTCT
GTGTCTTCCAATACTGCAGACAGTTTACTCAAGTCTTCTGGAGTGATGAATTTTTCATAGACAGTGCCCA
GCCTGTCTCTAAAATCATATACATATTCTTCAACGGCATTCTTAGCATCATTTCTTTCTTTCTCTAACTT
ATCTTGCATGATCATCTTCCCCTCATTTTCAATGTAGCTGTTGAGAAGATCTTGGCCTAGTTGTCTACAT
AGGCTACTCTGGATCGGTAGATCAATACTTTTGACTTTTCCTTTTTTAAGTGTCTGATTTAATCGGTCTT
GTTTGTCTGAGACAGCTGACTTTGTTTTGGCTCCTG
